Addgene plasmid #138892: pPD146 ZF43x6-Spaced-Far_EYFP
Purpose: EYFP reporter vector for the ZF43x6-Spaced-Far promoter
Depositing lab: Joshua Leonard. Depositing organization: Northwestern University.
Backbone
  Vector backbone: pPD033 Reporter Template v1 (Far Spaced)
  Vector type: Mammalian Expression, Synthetic Biology
Growth in bacteria
  Bacterial resistance: Ampicillin, 100 μg/mL
  Growth temperature: 37°C
  Growth strain: DH5alpha
  Copy number: High Copy
Gene/Insert
  Gene/Insert name: ZF43x6-Spaced-Far
  Species: Synthetic
  Promoter: ZF43x6-Spaced-Far
  Cloning method: Restriction Enzyme; 5′ cloning site BglII (not destroyed); 3′ cloning site NheI (not destroyed)
  Sequencing primers: 5′ CGACACGGAAATGTTGAATAC; 3′ TAGAAGGCACAGTCGAGG
Terms and licenses: Academic/Nonprofit Terms; Industry Terms: Not Available to Industry
Depositor comments: Leonard Lab plasmid reference number: L1420
How to cite: pPD146 ZF43x6-Spaced-Far_EYFP was a gift from Joshua Leonard (Addgene plasmid # 138892 ; http://n2t.net/addgene:138892 ; RRID:Addgene_138892)
