[The description below was written by a language model from this plasmid's Addgene catalogue record and pLannotate feature annotations shown in this document.]
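Description:
pPD146 ZF43x6-Spaced-Far_EYFP is a 4.5 kb mammalian expression reporter plasmid for synthetic biology, built on the pPD033 Reporter Template v1 (Far Spaced) backbone. It is propagated in E. coli as a high-copy plasmid through a ColE1/pUC-type origin and selected with ampicillin via the β-lactamase gene and its native promoter. An f1 phage origin is also present, along with residual lac promoter, lac operator, CAP site and lacI fragments that are carried over from the cloning backbone.

The payload is a synthetic promoter, ZF43x6-Spaced-Far, cloned between BglII and NheI sites that both remain intact. The name suggests six binding sites for a zinc-finger domain designated ZF43, arranged in a spaced configuration and placed far from the core promoter, although the binding sites themselves are not annotated in the feature table. Downstream, a fragment of a minimal TATA-box promoter with low basal activity precedes the EYFP coding sequence, which ends in a bovine growth hormone polyadenylation signal. In this arrangement, yellow fluorescence should stay low unless a cognate zinc-finger-based transcription factor is supplied to bind the upstream sites and recruit transcription to the minimal promoter.

The plasmid also has an SV40 early promoter followed by only a short fragment of a bleomycin-family resistance gene and an SV40 polyadenylation signal, so a functional mammalian selection marker appears to be absent, which would suit the vector to transient transfection. The stated purpose is to serve as the EYFP readout for this particular promoter architecture, presumably for comparison with other binding-site layouts.
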