Features (pLannotate 1.2.2; 16 found; start..end, strand, type, name):
    342..358     +  promoter       minP (fragment): minimal TATA-box promoter with low basal activity
    400..1116    +  CDS            EYFP: EYFP is a basic (constitutively fluorescent) green/yellow fluorescent protein published in 1996, derived from Aequorea victoria. It is reported to be a very rapidly-maturing weak dimer with high acid sensitivity.
   1170..1394    +  polyA_signal   bGH poly(A) signal: bovine growth hormone polyadenylation signal
   1398..1419    +  promoter       SV40 promoter (fragment): SV40 enhancer and early promoter
   1440..1868    +  rep_origin     f1 ori (sequence partly withheld): f1 bacteriophage origin of replication; arrow indicates direction of (+) strand synthesis
   1873..1895    +  promoter       SV40 promoter (fragment): SV40 enhancer and early promoter
   1896..2087    +  promoter       SV40 promoter: SV40 early promoter
   2114..2212    +  CDS            ble (fragment): BLE_KLEPN - Experimental evidence at protein level: Swiss-Prot protein existence level 1. Binding protein with a strong affinity to the bleomycin family of antibiotics. Binds to CL990; an antimitotic-antibiotic compound. From Klebsiella pneumoniae.
   2207..2328    +  polyA_signal   SV40 poly(A) signal: SV40 polyadenylation signal
   2401..2417    -  protein_bind   lac operator: The lac repressor binds to the lac operator to inhibit transcription in E. coli. This inhibition can be relieved by adding lactose or isopropyl-β-D-thiogalactopyranoside (IPTG). lac repressor encoded by lacI
   2425..2455    -  promoter       lac promoter: promoter for the E. coli lac operon
   2470..2491    -  protein_bind   CAP binding site: CAP binding activates transcription in the presence of cAMP. E. coli catabolite activator protein
   2504..2596    -  CDS            lacI (fragment): lac repressor; lacI; The lac repressor binds to the lac operator to inhibit transcription in E. coli. This inhibition can be relieved by adding lactose or isopropyl-β-D-thiogalactopyranoside (IPTG).
   2779..3367    -  rep_origin     ori: high-copy-number ColE1/pMB1/pBR322/pUC origin of replication
   3538..4398    -  CDS            AmpR: β-lactamase; bla; confers resistance to ampicillin, carbenicillin, and related antibiotics
   4399..4503    -  promoter       AmpR promoter: bla
>Addgene plasmid #138892 | pPD146 ZF43x6-Spaced-Far_EYFP | addgene full sequence | sequence record 323879 | Addgene NGS Result
GACGGATCGGGAGATCTGAATTCGGATCCAGAGTGAGGACTACCTATAGAAGTAAGAGTGAGGACAATCG
TATACAAGTAGATCCAGAGTGAGGACTACCTATAGAAGTAAGAGTGAGGACAATCGTATACAAGTAGATC
CAGAGTGAGGACTACCTATAGAAGTAAGAGTGAGGACAATCGTATACAAGTAGATCCCTCTAGAGGGAGA
TCCTGAGTAGTGCGCGAGCAAAATTTAAGCTACAACAAGGCAAGGCTTGACCGACAATTGCATGAAGAAT
CTGCTTAGGGTTAGGCGTTTTGCGCTGCTTCGCGATGTACGGGCCAGATATACGATCCCTCTAGAGGGTA
TATAATGGGGGCCACTAGTCTACTACCAGAGCTCATCGCTAGCGCCACCATGGTGAGCAAGGGCGAGGAG
CTGTTCACCGGGGTGGTGCCCATCCTGGTCGAGCTGGACGGCGACGTAAACGGCCACAAGTTCAGCGTGT
CCGGCGAGGGCGAGGGCGATGCCACCTACGGCAAGCTGACCCTGAAGTTCATCTGCACCACCGGCAAGCT
GCCCGTGCCCTGGCCCACCCTCGTGACCACCTTCGGCTACGGCCTGCAGTGCTTCGCCCGCTACCCCGAC
CACATGAAGCAGCACGACTTCTTCAAGTCCGCCATGCCCGAAGGCTACGTCCAGGAGCGCACCATCTTCT
TCAAGGACGACGGCAACTACAAGACCCGCGCCGAGGTGAAGTTCGAGGGCGACACCCTGGTGAACCGCAT
CGAGCTGAAGGGCATCGACTTCAAGGAGGACGGCAACATCCTGGGGCACAAGCTGGAGTACAACTACAAC
AGCCACAACGTCTATATCATGGCCGACAAGCAGAAGAACGGCATCAAGGTGAACTTCAAGATCCGCCACA
ACATCGAGGACGGCAGCGTGCAGCTCGCCGACCACTACCAGCAGAACACCCCCATCGGCGACGGCCCCGT
GCTGCTGCCCGACAACCACTACCTGAGCTACCAGTCCGCCCTGAGCAAAGACCCCAACGAGAAGCGCGAT
CACATGGTCCTGCTGGAGTTCGTGACCGCCGCCGGGATCACTCTCGGCATGGACGAGCTGTACAAGTAGG
CGGCCGCTCGAGTCTAGAGGGCCCGTTTAAACCCGCTGATCAGCCTCGACTGTGCCTTCTAGTTGCCAGC
CATCTGTTGTTTGCCCCTCCCCCGTGCCTTCCTTGACCCTGGAAGGTGCCACTCCCACTGTCCTTTCCTA
ATAAAATGAGGAAATTGCATCGCATTGTCTGAGTAGGTGTCATTCTATTCTGGGGGGTGGGGTGGGGCAG
GACAGCAAGGGGGAGGATTGGGAAGACAATAGCAGGCATGCTGGGGATGCGGTGGGCTCTATGGCTTCTG
AGGCGGAAAGAACCAGCTGGGGCTCTAGGGGGTATCCCC
[124 nt withheld, positions 1440-1563]
C
[91 nt withheld, positions 1565-1655]
A
[49 nt withheld, positions 1657-1705]
CCTTTGACGTTGGAGTCCACGTTCTTT
[37 nt withheld, positions 1733-1769]
ACCCTATCTCGGTCTATTCTTTTGATTTATAAGGGATTTTGCCGATTTCGGCCTATTGGTTAAAAAATGA
GCTGATTTAACAAAAATTTAACGCGAATTAATTCTGTGGAATGTGTGTCAGTTAGGCTCAATTAGTCAGC
AACCATAGTCCCGCCCCTAACTCCGCCCATCCCGCCCCTAACTCCGCCCAGTTCCGCCCATTCTCCGCCC
CATGGCTGACTAATTTTTTTTATTTATGCAGAGGCCGAGGCCGCCTCTGCCTCTGAGCTATTCCAGAAGT
AGTGAGGAGGCTTTTTTGGAGGCCTAGGCTTTTGCAAAAAGCTCCCGGGAGCTTGTATATCCATTTTCGG
AGGTTGGGCTTCGGAATCGTTTTCCGGGACGCCGGCTGGATGATCCTCCAGCGCGGGGATCTCATGCTGG
AGTTCTTCGCCCACCCCAACTTGTTTATTGCAGCTTATAATGGTTACAAATAAAGCAATAGCATCACAAA
TTTCACAAATAAAGCATTTTTTTCACTGCATTCTAGTTGTGGTTTGTCCAAACTCATCAATGTATCTTAT
CATGTCTGTATACCGTCGACCTCTAGCTAGAGCTTGGCGTAATCATGGTCATAGCTGTTTCCTGTGTGAA
ATTGTTATCCGCTCACAATTCCACACAACATACGAGCCGGAAGCATAAAGTGTAAAGCCTGGGGTGCCTA
ATGAGTGAGCTAACTCACATTAATTGCGTTGCGCTCACTGCCCGCTTTCCAGTCGGGAAACCTGTCGTGC
CAGCTGCATTAATGAATCGGCCAACGCGCGGGGAGAGGCGGTTTGCGTATTGGGCGCTCTTCCGCTTCCT
CGCTCACTGACTCGCTGCGCTCGGTCGTTCGGCTGCGGCGAGCGGTATCAGCTCACTCAAAGGCGGTAAT
ACGGTTATCCACAGAATCAGGGGATAACGCAGGAAAGAACATGTGAGCAAAAGGCCAGCAAAAGGCCAGG
AACCGTAAAAAGGCCGCGTTGCTGGCGTTTTTCCATAGGCTCCGCCCCCCTGACGAGCATCACAAAAATC
GACGCTCAAGTCAGAGGTGGCGAAACCCGACAGGACTATAAAGATACCAGGCGTTTCCCCCTGGAAGCTC
CCTCGTGCGCTCTCCTGTTCCGACCCTGCCGCTTACCGGATACCTGTCCGCCTTTCTCCCTTCGGGAAGC
GTGGCGCTTTCTCATAGCTCACGCTGTAGGTATCTCAGTTCGGTGTAGGTCGTTCGCTCCAAGCTGGGCT
GTGTGCACGAACCCCCCGTTCAGCCCGACCGCTGCGCCTTATCCGGTAACTATCGTCTTGAGTCCAACCC
GGTAAGACACGACTTATCGCCACTGGCAGCAGCCACTGGTAACAGGATTAGCAGAGCGAGGTATGTAGGC
GGTGCTACAGAGTTCTTGAAGTGGTGGCCTAACTACGGCTACACTAGAAGAACAGTATTTGGTATCTGCG
CTCTGCTGAAGCCAGTTACCTTCGGAAAAAGAGTTGGTAGCTCTTGATCCGGCAAACAAACCACCGCTGG
TAGCGGTGGTTTTTTTGTTTGCAAGCAGCAGATTACGCGCAGAAAAAAAGGATCTCAAGAAGATCCTTTG
ATCTTTTCTACGGGGTCTGACGCTCAGTGGAACGAAAACTCACGTTAAGGGATTTTGGTCATGAGATTAT
CAAAAAGGATCTTCACCTAGATCCTTTTAAATTAAAAATGAAGTTTTAAATCAATCTAAAGTATATATGA
GTAAACTTGGTCTGACAGTTACCAATGCTTAATCAGTGAGGCACCTATCTCAGCGATCTGTCTATTTCGT
TCATCCATAGTTGCCTGACTCCCCGTCGTGTAGATAACTACGATACGGGAGGGCTTACCATCTGGCCCCA
GTGCTGCAATGATACCGCGAGATCCACGCTCACCGGCTCCAGATTTATCAGCAATAAACCAGCCAGCCGG
AAGGGCCGAGCGCAGAAGTGGTCCTGCAACTTTATCCGCCTCCATCCAGTCTATTAATTGTTGCCGGGAA
GCTAGAGTAAGTAGTTCGCCAGTTAATAGTTTGCGCAACGTTGTTGCCATTGCTACAGGCATCGTGGTGT
CACGCTCGTCGTTTGGTATGGCTTCATTCAGCTCCGGTTCCCAACGATCAAGGCGAGTTACATGATCCCC
CATGTTGTGCAAAAAAGCGGTTAGCTCCTTCGGTCCTCCGATCGTTGTCAGAAGTAAGTTGGCCGCAGTG
TTATCACTCATGGTTATGGCAGCACTGCATAATTCTCTTACTGTCATGCCATCCGTAAGATGCTTTTCTG
TGACTGGTGAGTACTCAACCAAGTCATTCTGAGAATAGTGTATGCGGCGACCGAGTTGCTCTTGCCCGGC
GTCAATACGGGATAATACCGCGCCACATAGCAGAACTTTAAAAGTGCTCATCATTGGAAAACGTTCTTCG
GGGCGAAAACTCTCAAGGATCTTACCGCTGTTGAGATCCAGTTCGATGTAACCCACTCGTGCACCCAACT
GATCTTCAGCATCTTTTACTTTCACCAGCGTTTCTGGGTGAGCAAAAACAGGAAGGCAAAATGCCGCAAA
AAAGGGAATAAGGGCGACACGGAAATGTTGAATACTCATACTCTTCCTTTTTCAATATTATTGAAGCATT
TATCAGGGTTATTGTCTCATGAGCGGATACATATTTGAATGTATTTAGAAAAATAAACAAATAGGGGTTC
CGCGCACATTTCCCCGAAAAGTGCCACCTGACGTC
