>Addgene plasmid #138892 | pPD146 ZF43x6-Spaced-Far_EYFP | depositor partial sequence | sequence record 268451 | ZF43x6-Spaced-Far promoter
AGATCTGAATTCGGATCCAGAGTGAGGACTACCTATAGAAGTAAGAGTGAGGACAATCGTATACAAGTAG
ATCCAGAGTGAGGACTACCTATAGAAGTAAGAGTGAGGACAATCGTATACAAGTAGATCCAGAGTGAGGA
CTACCTATAGAAGTAAGAGTGAGGACAATCGTATACAAGTAGATCCCTCTAGAGGGAGATCCTGAGTAGT
GCGCGAGCAAAATTTAAGCTACAACAAGGCAAGGCTTGACCGACAATTGCATGAAGAATCTGCTTAGGGT
TAGGCGTTTTGCGCTGCTTCGCGATGTACGGGCCAGATATACGATCCCTCTAGAGGGTATATAATGGGGG
CCACTAGTCTACTACCAGAGCTCATCGCTAGC
